Addgene plasmid #121804: KA901: pMVP (L3-L2) HA tag + pA; EF1a::eGFP-P2A-TETa-pA
Purpose: pMVP L3-L2 entry plasmid, contains HA tag-polyA + EF1a-eGFP-P2A-TETa-polyA for 3- or 4-component MultiSite Gateway Pro assembly. Adds C-term HA tag to gene plus downstream EF1a-driven GFP-P2A-TETa
Depositing lab: Christopher Newgard. Depositing organization: Duke University. Publication: Creation of versatile cloning platforms for transgene expression and dCas9-based epigenome editing. Haldeman JM, Conway AE, Arlotto ME, Slentz DH, Muoio DM, Becker TC, Newgard CB. Nucleic Acids Res. 2018 Dec 27. pii: 5264291. doi: 10.1093/nar/gky1286. PubMed 30590691.
Backbone
  Vector backbone: pDONR221 P3-P2
  Backbone manufacturer: Invitrogen
  Backbone size w/o insert (bp): 2555
  Vector type: Synthetic Biology ; pMVP Gateway Entry Plasmid
  Selectable markers: eGFP
Growth in bacteria
  Bacterial resistance: Kanamycin, 50 μg/mL
  Growth temperature: 37°C
  Growth strain: DH5alpha
  Copy number: High Copy
Gene/Insert
  Gene/Insert name: HA epitope tag-polyA + EF1a::eGFP-P2A-TETa-polyA
  Species: Synthetic
  Insert size (bp): 3569
  Cloning method: Gateway Cloning
  Sequencing primers: 5′ M13F; 3′ M13R
Terms and licenses: Academic/Nonprofit Terms; Industry Terms: Not Available to Industry
Depositor comments: TETa sequence derived from Tet-On Advanced system (Clontech)
How to cite: KA901: pMVP (L3-L2) HA tag + pA; EF1a::eGFP-P2A-TETa-pA was a gift from Christopher Newgard (Addgene plasmid # 121804 ; http://n2t.net/addgene:121804 ; RRID:Addgene_121804)
