[The description below was written by a language model from this plasmid's Addgene catalogue record and pLannotate feature annotations shown in this document.]
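Description:
KA901 is a Gateway entry plasmid from the pMVP modular cloning platform, built in the Invitrogen pDONR221 P3-P2 backbone and carrying a synthetic insert of about 3.6 kb between attL3 and attL2 recombination sites. It is maintained in E. coli as a high-copy plasmid through a ColE1/pUC-type origin and selected with kanamycin (KanR). The rrnB T1 and T2 terminators upstream of attL3 are standard pDONR elements that insulate the cassette from read-through transcription. The short lacI, lacZα, large T antigen and str matches in the automated annotation appear to be incidental fragments of backbone or polyadenylation-region sequence rather than functional genes.

The insert supplies the last module in a 3- or 4-component MultiSite Gateway Pro LR assembly. Directly after attL3 lies an HA epitope tag followed by an SV40 polyadenylation signal, so an open reading frame contributed by the preceding entry clone gains a C-terminal HA tag and a transcript end. Downstream is an independent expression unit in which the constitutive human EF-1α promoter drives EGFP joined through a P2A self-cleaving peptide to TETa, terminated by a second SV40 poly(A) signal. TETa is the reverse tetracycline transactivator derived from the Tet-On Advanced system, which the annotation detects as an rtTA3-like sequence with VP16-derived minimal activation repeats. One transcript therefore yields both a fluorescent marker for identifying cells that carry the assembled vector and the doxycycline-responsive activator. This would suit pairing with a Tet-responsive promoter module for inducible expression of the tagged gene, although the record does not specify the partner modules or destination vector.
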