Features (pLannotate 1.2.2; 20 found; start..end, strand, type, name):
    121..213     +  CDS            lacI (fragment): lac repressor; lacI; The lac repressor binds to the lac operator to inhibit transcription in E. coli. This inhibition can be relieved by adding lactose or isopropyl-β-D-thiogalactopyranoside (IPTG).
    268..295     -  terminator     rrnB T2 terminator: transcription terminator T2 from the E. coli rrnB gene
    427..470     +  terminator     rrnB T1 terminator: Escherichia coli rrnB; transcription terminator T1 from the E. coli rrnB gene
    517..553     -  CDS            lacZα (fragment): LacZα fragment of β-galactosidase; lacZ fragment
    570..665     +  protein_bind   attL3: mutant version of attL; recombination site for the Gateway® LR reaction LR Clonase™
    686..713     +  CDS            3xHA (fragment): three tandem HA epitope tags
    739..822     +  CDS            large T antigen (fragment): large T antigen from SV40 (simian virus 40)
    845..926     +  polyA_signal   SV40 poly(A) signal: SV40 polyadenylation signal
    944..2122    +  promoter       EF-1α promoter: strong constitutive promoter for human elongation factor EF-1α
   2139..2157    +  promoter       T7 promoter: promoter for bacteriophage T7 RNA polymerase
   2196..2912    +  CDS            EGFP: EGFP is a basic (constitutively fluorescent) green fluorescent protein published in 1996, derived from Aequorea victoria. It is reported to be a rapidly-maturing weak dimer with moderate acid sensitivity.
   2994..3691    +  CDS            rtTA3 (fragment): reverse tetracycline transactivator 3 activates expression from Tet-responsive promoters in the presence of doxycycline
   3621..3731    +  CDS            VP48: 3 tandem repeats of the minimal activation domain of herpes simplex virus VP16 (Cheng et al., 2013)
   3763..3884    -  polyA_signal   SV40 poly(A) signal: SV40 polyadenylation signal
   3907..3990    -  CDS            large T antigen (fragment): large T antigen from SV40 (simian virus 40)
   3984..4214    -  CDS            str (fragment): STR_KLEPN - Protein inferred from homology: Swiss-Prot protein existence level 3. The aminoglycoside phosphotransferases achieve inactivation of their antibiotic substrates by phosphorylation. From Klebsiella pneumoniae.
   4236..4335    -  protein_bind   attL2: mutant version of attL; recombination site for the Gateway® LR reaction LR Clonase™
   4366..4384    -  promoter       T7 promoter: promoter for bacteriophage T7 RNA polymerase
   4518..5327    +  CDS            KanR: aminoglycoside phosphotransferase; aph(3')-Ia; confers resistance to kanamycin in bacteria or G418 (Geneticin®) in eukaryotes
   5474..6062    +  rep_origin     ori: high-copy-number ColE1/pMB1/pBR322/pUC origin of replication
>Addgene plasmid #121804 | KA901: pMVP (L3-L2) HA tag + pA; EF1a::eGFP-P2A-TETa-pA | addgene full sequence | sequence record 237313 | Addgene NGS Result
CTTTCCTGCGTTATCCCCTGATTCTGTGGATAACCGTATTACCGCCTTTGAGTGAGCTGATACCGCTCGC
CGCAGCCGAACGACCGAGCGCAGCGAGTCAGTGAGCGAGGAAGCGGAAGAGCGCCCAATACGCAAACCGC
CTCTCCCCGCGCGTTGGCCGATTCATTAATGCAGCTGGCACGACAGGTTTCCCGACTGGAAAGCGGGCAG
TGAGCGCAACGCAATTAATACGCGTACCGCTAGCCAGGAAGAGTTTGTAGAAACGCAAAAAGGCCATCCG
TCAGGATGGCCTTCTGCTTAGTTTGATGCCTGGCAGTTTATGGCGGGCGTCCTGCCCGCCACCCTCCGGG
CCGTTGCTTCACAACGTTCAAATCCGCTCCCGGCGGATTTGTCCTACTCAGGAGAGCGTTCACCGACAAA
CAACAGATAAAACGAAAGGCCCAGTCTTCCGACTGAGCCTTTCGTTTTATTTGATGCCTGGCAGTTCCCT
ACTCTCGCGTTAACGCTAGCATGGATGTTTTCCCAGTCACGACGTTGTAAAACGACGGCCAGTCTTAAGC
TCGGGCCCCAAATAATGATTTTATTTTGACTGATAGTGACCTGTTCGTTGCAACAAATTGATGAGCAATG
CTTTTTTATAATGCCAACTTTGTATAATAAAGTTGAGATCAACAAAGCTGGATCCTACCCATACGATGTG
CCAGATTACGCTTGATTTAAATAGATAACTGACTAGAGGATCATAATCAGCCATACCACATTTGTAGAGG
TTTTACTTGCTTTAAAAAACCTCCCACACCTCCCCCTGAACCTGAAACATAAAATGAATGCAATTGTTGT
TGTTAACTTGTTTATTGCAGCTTATAATGGTTACAAATAAAGCAATAGCATCACAAATTTCACAAATAAA
GCATTTTTTTCACTGCCTCGAGTCTAGACGTGAGGCTCCGGTGCCCGTCAGTGGGCAGAGCGCACATCGC
CCACAGTCCCCGAGAAGTTGGGGGGAGGGGTCGGCAATTGAACCGGTGCCTAGAGAAGGTGGCGCGGGGT
AAACTGGGAAAGTGATGTCGTGTACTGGCTCCGCCTTTTTCCCGAGGGTGGGGGAGAACCGTATATAAGT
GCAGTAGTCGCCGTGAACGTTCTTTTTCGCAACGGGTTTGCCGCCAGAACACAGGTAAGTGCCGTGTGTG
GTTCCCGCGGGCCTGGCCTCTTTACGGGTTATGGCCCTTGCGTGCCTTGAATTACTTCCACCTGGCTGCA
GTACGTGATTCTTGATCCCGAGCTTCGGGTTGGAAGTGGGTGGGAGAGTTCGAGGCCTTGCGCTTAAGGA
GCCCCTTCGCCTCGTGCTTGAGTTGAGGCCTGGCCTGGGCGCTGGGGCCGCCGCGTGCGAATCTGGTGGC
ACCTTCGCGCCTGTCTCGCTGCTTTCGATAAGTCTCTAGCCATTTAAAATTTTTGATGACCTGCTGCGAC
GCTTTTTTTCTGGCAAGATAGTCTTGTAAATGCGGGCCAAGATCTGCACACTGGTATTTCGGTTTTTGGG
GCCGCGGGCGGCGACGGGGCCCGTGCGTCCCAGCGCACATGTTCGGCGAGGCGGGGCCTGCGAGCGCGGC
CACCGAGAATCGGACGGGGGTAGTCTCAAGCTGGCCGGCCTGCTCTGGTGCCTGGCCTCGCGCCGCCGTG
TATCGCCCCGCCCTGGGCGGCAAGGCTGGCCCGGTCGGCACCAGTTGCGTGAGCGGAAAGATGGCCGCTT
CCCGGCCCTGCTGCAGGGAGCTCAAAATGGAGGACGCGGCGCTCGGGAGAGCGGGCGGGTGAGTCACCCA
CACAAAGGAAAAGGGCCTTTCCGTCCTCAGCCGTCGCTTCATGTGACTCCACGGAGTACCGGGCGCCGTC
CAGGCACCTCGATTAGTTCTCGAGCTTTTGGAGTACGTCGTCTTTAGGTTGGGGGGAGGGGTTTTATGCG
ATGGAGTTTCCCCACACTGAGTGGGTGGAGACTGAAGTTAGGCCAGCTTGGCACTTGATGTAATTCTCCT
TGGAATTTGCCCTTTTTGAGTTTGGATCTTGGTTCATTCTCAAGCCTCAGACAGTGGTTCAAAGTTTTTT
TCTTCCATTTCAGGTGTCGTGAGGAATTAGCTTGGTACTAATACGACTCACTATAGGGAGACCCAAGCTG
GCTAGGTGAATTCGACTGGCGCGCCATGGTGAGCAAGGGCGAGGAGCTGTTCACCGGGGTGGTGCCCATC
CTGGTCGAGCTGGACGGCGACGTAAACGGCCACAAGTTCAGCGTGTCCGGCGAGGGCGAGGGCGATGCCA
CCTACGGCAAGCTGACCCTGAAGTTCATCTGCACCACCGGCAAGCTGCCCGTGCCCTGGCCCACCCTCGT
GACCACCCTGACCTACGGCGTGCAGTGCTTCAGCCGCTACCCCGACCACATGAAGCAGCACGACTTCTTC
AAGTCCGCCATGCCCGAAGGCTACGTCCAGGAGCGCACCATCTTCTTCAAGGACGACGGCAACTACAAGA
CCCGCGCCGAGGTGAAGTTCGAGGGCGACACCCTGGTGAACCGCATCGAGCTGAAGGGCATCGACTTCAA
GGAGGACGGCAACATCCTGGGGCACAAGCTGGAGTACAACTACAACAGCCACAACGTCTATATCATGGCC
GACAAGCAGAAGAACGGCATCAAGGTGAACTTCAAGATCCGCCACAACATCGAGGACGGCAGCGTGCAGC
TCGCCGACCACTACCAGCAGAACACCCCCATCGGCGACGGCCCCGTGCTGCTGCCCGACAACCACTACCT
GAGCACCCAGTCCGCCCTGAGCAAAGACCCCAACGAGAAGCGCGATCACATGGTCCTGCTGGAGTTCGTG
ACCGCCGCCGGGATCACTCTCGGCATGGACGAGCTGTACAAGCGCGCCGGATCAGGAGCTACTAATTTCT
CTCTGTTAAAGCAGGCAGGAGATGTGGAGGAGAATCCAGGTCCTCAATTCACCATGTCCAGACTGGACAA
GAGCAAAGTCATAAACGGCGCTCTGGAATTACTCAATGGAGTCGGTATCGAAGGCCTGACGACAAGGAAA
CTCGCTCAAAAGCTGGGAGTTGAGCAGCCTACCCTGTACTGGCACGTGAAGAACAAGCGGGCCCTGCTCG
ATGCCCTGCCAATCGAGATGCTGGACAGGCATCATACCCACTTCTGCCCCCTGGAAGGCGAGTCATGGCA
AGACTTTCTGCGGAACAACGCCAAGTCATTCCGCTGTGCTCTCCTCTCACATCGCGACGGGGCTAAAGTG
CATCTCGGCACCCGCCCAACAGAGAAACAGTACGAAACCCTGGAAAATCAGCTCGCGTTCCTGTGTCAGC
AAGGCTTCTCCCTGGAGAACGCACTGTACGCTCTGTCCGCCGTGGGCCACTTTACACTGGGCTGCGTATT
GGAGGAACAGGAGCATCAAGTAGCAAAAGAGGAAAGAGAGACACCTACCACCGATTCTATGCCCCCACTT
CTGAGACAAGCAATTGAGCTGTTCGACCGGCAGGGAGCCGAACCTGCCTTCCTTTTCGGCCTGGAACTAA
TCATATGTGGCCTGGAGAAACAGCTAAAGTGCGAAAGCGGCGGGCCGGCCGACGCCCTTGACGATTTTGA
CTTAGACATGCTCCCAGCCGATGCCCTTGACGACTTTGACCTTGATATGCTGCCTGCTGACGCTCTTGAC
GATTTTGACCTTGACATGCTCCCCGGGTAACTAAGTAAGAATCCAGACATGATAAGATACATTGATGAGT
TTGGACAAACCACAACTAGAATGCAGTGAAAAAAATGCTTTATTTGTGAAATTTGTGATGCTATTGCTTT
ATTTGTAACCATTATAAGCTGCAATAAACAAGTTAACAACAACAATTGCATTCATTTTATGTTTCAGGTT
CAGGGGGAGGTGTGGGAGGTTTTTTAAAGCAAGTAAAACCTCTACAAATGTGGTATGGCTGATTATGATC
CTGCAAGCCTCGTCGTCCTGGCCGGACCACGCTATCTGTGCAAGGTCCCCGGCCCCGGACGCGCGCTCCA
TGAGCAGAGCGCCCGCCGCCGAGGCGAAGACTCGGGCGGCGCCCTGCCCGTCCCACCAGGTCAACAGGCG
GTAACCGGCCTCTTCATCGGGAATGCGCGCGACCTTCAGCATCGCCGGCATGTCCCCCTGGCGGACGGGA
AGTATCCAGCTCGACCAGGCTTGTCGACTCGAAGAACCCAGCTTTCTTGTACAAAGTTGGCATTATAAGA
AAGCATTGCTTATCAATTTGTTGCAACGAACAGGTCACTATCAGTCAAAATAAAATCATTATTTGCCATC
CAGCTGCAGGGCGGCCGCGATATCCCCTATAGTGAGTCGTATTACATGGTCATAGCTGTTTCCTGGCAGC
TCTGGCCCGTGTCTCAAAATCTCTGATGTTACATTGCACAAGATAAAAATATATCATCATGAACAATAAA
ACTGTCTGCTTACATAAACAGTAATACAAGGGGTGTTATGAGCCATATTCAACGGGAAACGTCGAGGCCG
CGATTAAATTCCAACATGGATGCTGATTTATATGGGTATAAATGGGCTCGCGATAATGTCGGGCAATCAG
GTGCGACAATCTATCGCTTGTATGGGAAGCCCGATGCGCCAGAGTTGTTTCTGAAACATGGCAAAGGTAG
CGTTGCCAATGATGTTACAGATGAGATGGTCAGACTAAACTGGCTGACGGAATTTATGCCTCTTCCGACC
ATCAAGCATTTTATCCGTACTCCTGATGATGCATGGTTACTCACCACTGCGATCCCCGGAAAAACAGCAT
TCCAGGTATTAGAAGAATATCCTGATTCAGGTGAAAATATTGTTGATGCGCTGGCAGTGTTCCTGCGCCG
GTTGCATTCGATTCCTGTTTGTAATTGTCCTTTTAACAGCGATCGCGTATTTCGTCTCGCTCAGGCGCAA
TCACGAATGAATAACGGTTTGGTTGATGCGAGTGATTTTGATGACGAGCGTAATGGCTGGCCTGTTGAAC
AAGTCTGGAAAGAAATGCATAAACTTTTGCCATTCTCACCGGATTCAGTCGTCACTCATGGTGATTTCTC
ACTTGATAACCTTATTTTTGACGAGGGGAAATTAATAGGTTGTATTGATGTTGGACGAGTCGGAATCGCA
GACCGATACCAGGATCTTGCCATCCTATGGAACTGCCTCGGTGAGTTTTCTCCTTCATTACAGAAACGGC
TTTTTCAAAAATATGGTATTGATAATCCTGATATGAATAAATTGCAGTTTCATTTGATGCTCGATGAGTT
TTTCTAATCAGAATTGGTTAATTGGTTGTAACACTGGCAGAGCATTACGCTGACTTGACGGGACGGCGCA
AGCTCATGACCAAAATCCCTTAACGTGAGTTACGCGTCGTTCCACTGAGCGTCAGACCCCGTAGAAAAGA
TCAAAGGATCTTCTTGAGATCCTTTTTTTCTGCGCGTAATCTGCTGCTTGCAAACAAAAAAACCACCGCT
ACCAGCGGTGGTTTGTTTGCCGGATCAAGAGCTACCAACTCTTTTTCCGAAGGTAACTGGCTTCAGCAGA
GCGCAGATACCAAATACTGTTCTTCTAGTGTAGCCGTAGTTAGGCCACCACTTCAAGAACTCTGTAGCAC
CGCCTACATACCTCGCTCTGCTAATCCTGTTACCAGTGGCTGCTGCCAGTGGCGATAAGTCGTGTCTTAC
CGGGTTGGACTCAAGACGATAGTTACCGGATAAGGCGCAGCGGTCGGGCTGAACGGGGGGTTCGTGCACA
CAGCCCAGCTTGGAGCGAACGACCTACACCGAACTGAGATACCTACAGCGTGAGCTATGAGAAAGCGCCA
CGCTTCCCGAAGGGAGAAAGGCGGACAGGTATCCGGTAAGCGGCAGGGTCGGAACAGGAGAGCGCACGAG
GGAGCTTCCAGGGGGAAACGCCTGGTATCTTTATAGTCCTGTCGGGTTTCGCCACCTCTGACTTGAGCGT
CGATTTTTGTGATGCTCGTCAGGGGGGCGGAGCCTATGGAAAAACGCCAGCAACGCGGCCTTTTTACGGT
TCCTGGCCTTTTGCTGGCCTTTTGCTCACATGTT
